>Addgene plasmid #154481 | pEPYC0CM0099 | depositor full sequence | sequence record 299290 | pEPYC0CM0099 sequence 2519 bps
AACCTGAATCGCCAGCGGCATCAGCACCTTGTCGCCTTGCGTATAATATTTGCCCATGGTGAAAACGGGG
GCGAAGAAGTTGTCCATATTGGCCACGTTTAAATCAAAACTGGTGAAACTCACCCAGGGATTGGCTGAGA
CGAAAAACATATTCTCAATAAACCCTTTAGGGAAATAGGCCAGGTTTTCACCGTAACACGCCACATCTTG
CGAATATATGTGTAGAAACTGCCGGAAATCGTCGTGGTATTCACTCCAGAGCGATGAAAACGTTTCAGTT
TGCTCATGGAAAACGGTGTAACAAGGGTGAACACTATCCCATATCACCAGCTCACCGTCTTTCATTGCCA
TACGAAATTCCGGATGAGCATTCATCAGGCGGGCAAGAATGTGAATAAAGGCCGGATAAAACTTGTGCTT
ATTTTTCTTTACGGTCTTTAAAAAGGCCGTAATATCCAGCTGAACGGTCTGGTTATAGGTACATTGAGCA
ACTGACTGAAATGCCTCAAAATGTTCTTTACGATGCCATTGGGATATATCAACGGTGGTATATCCAGTGA
TTTTTTTCTCCATTTTAGCTTCCTTAGCTCCTGAAAATCTCGATAACTCAAAAAATACGCCCGGTAGTGA
TCTTATTTCATTATGGTGAAAGTTGGAACCTCTTACGTGCCCGATCAACTCGAGTGCCACCTGACGTCTA
AGAAACCATTATTATCATGACATTAACCTATAAAAATAGGCGTATCACGAGGCAGAATTTCAGATAAAAA
AAATCCTTAGCTTTCGCTAAGGATGATTTCTGGAATTCGGTCTCAGGAGTGGAAGATTCAGAAAATCTCC
ATCAACAAATAATCCAAGTAAGGATTAATGGATTGATCAACATCCTTACCGCTATGGGTAAGATTGATGA
AAAGTCAAAAACAAAAATCAATTATGCACACCAGCATGTGTTGATCACCAGCTATTGTGGGACACCAATT
TCGTCCACAGACATCAACATCTTATCGTCCTTTGAAGATAAGATAATAATGTTGAAGATAAGAATGACGT
AAGCCATGACGTCTACTAAAACATTGTGGGAGCCACCACCGACAGCCACTTGTGTGAAGCATGTGAAGCC
GGTCCCTCCACTAAGAAAATTAGTGAAGCATCTTCCAGTGGTCCCTCCACTCACAGCTCAATCAGTGAGC
AACAGGACGAAGGAAGCTTTGTCAAAAGCTAAAAAAGATGATGCATCCCACAAGAATTTCCTTATATAAG
GAACACAAATCAGAAGGTACTCGAGACCCTGCAGTCCGGCAAAAAAGGGCAAGGTGTCACCACCCTGCCC
TTTTTCTTTAAAACCGAAAAGATTACTTCGCGTTATGCAGGCTTCCTCGCTCACTGACTCGCTGCGCTCG
GTCGTTCGGCTGCGGCGAGCGGTATCAGCTCACTCAAAGGCGGTAATACGGTTATCCACAGAATCAGGGG
ATAACGCAGGAAAGAACATGTGAGCAAAAGGCCAGCAAAAGGCCAGGAACCGTAAAAAGGCCGCGTTGCT
GGCGTTTTTCCACAGGCTCCGCCCCCCTGACGAGCATCACAAAAATCGACGCTCAAGTCAGAGGTGGCGA
AACCCGACAGGACTATAAAGATACCAGGCGTTTCCCCCTGGAAGCTCCCTCGTGCGCTCTCCTGTTCCGA
CCCTGCCGCTTACCGGATACCTGTCCGCCTTTCTCCCTTCGGGAAGCGTGGCGCTTTCTCATAGCTCACG
CTGTAGGTATCTCAGTTCGGTGTAGGTCGTTCGCTCCAAGCTGGGCTGTGTGCACGAACCCCCCGTTCAG
CCCGACCGCTGCGCCTTATCCGGTAACTATCGTCTTGAGTCCAACCCGGTAAGACACGACTTATCGCCAC
TGGCAGCAGCCACTGGTAACAGGATTAGCAGAGCGAGGTATGTAGGCGGTGCTACAGAGTTCTTGAAGTG
GTGGCCTAACTACGGCTACACTAGAAGAACAGTATTTGGTATCTGCGCTCTGCTGAAGCCAGTTACCTTC
GGAAAAAGAGTTGGTAGCTCTTGATCCGGCAAACAAACCACCGCTGGTAGCGGTGGTTTTTTTGTTTGCA
AGCAGCAGATTACGCGCAGAAAAAAAGGATCTCAAGAAGATCCTTTGATCTTTTCTACGGGGTCTGACGC
TCAGTGGAACGAAAACTCACGTTAAGGGATTTTGGTCATGAGATTATCAAAAAGGATCTTCACCTAGATC
CTTTTAAATTAAAAATGAAGTTTTAAATCAATCTAAAGTATATATGAGTAAACTTGGTCTGACAGCTCGA
GGCTTGGATTCTCACCAATAAAAAACGCCCGGCGGCAACCGAGCGTTCTGAACAAATCCAGATGGAGTTC
TGAGGTCATTACTGGATCTATCAACAGGAGTCCAAGCGAGCTCGATATCAAATTACGCCCCGCCCTGCCA
CTCATCGCAGTACTGTTGTAATTCATTAAGCATTCTGCCGACATGGAAGCCATCACAAACGGCATGATG
Features (pLannotate 1.2.2; 6 found; start..end, strand, type, name):
    574..671     -  promoter       cat promoter: promoter of the E. coli cat gene encoding chloramphenicol acetyltransferase
    757..800     -  terminator     bacterial terminator: putative bacterial transcription terminator
   1295..1352    +  terminator     his operon terminator: This putative transcriptin terminator from the E. coli his operon has a 2-bp deletion introduced during synthesis. Its efficiency has not been determined.
   1547..2135    -  rep_origin     ori: high-copy-number ColE1/pMB1/pBR322/pUC origin of replication
   2318..2412    -  terminator     lambda t0 terminator: transcription terminator from phage lambda
   2436..573     -  CDS            cat (across the origin): CAT_ECOLX - Experimental evidence at protein level: Swiss-Prot protein existence level 1. This enzyme is an effector of chloramphenicol resistance in bacteria. From Escherichia coli. This protein is used as a marker in many commonly used cloning vectors, such as pACYC184.
