[The description below was written by a language model from this plasmid's Addgene catalogue record and pLannotate feature annotations shown in this document.]
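Description:
pEPYC0CM0099 is a small (about 2.5 kb) Phytobrick Level 0 part plasmid built in the pUAP1 universal acceptor backbone, a synthetic biology vector used to hold standardised DNA parts for Type IIS (Golden Gate/MoClo-style) assembly of plant constructs. It is maintained in E. coli at high copy from a ColE1/pUC-type origin of replication. Selection is with chloramphenicol, conferred by a cat (chloramphenicol acetyltransferase) gene that is driven by its native cat promoter and followed by a lambda t0 terminator. A putative bacterial terminator and a his operon terminator lie on either side of the unannotated stretch of the plasmid, which is presumably where the insert sits, and would insulate the part from read-through transcription in the bacterial host.

The insert is recorded as "MMV (C-CRE relocated)", a synthetic sequence cloned through BpiI sites that were destroyed in the process, as is usual when a part is domesticated into a universal acceptor. The automated annotation does not detect the insert, so its exact boundaries and composition cannot be read from the feature table. The name and the associated work on rational design of minimal synthetic plant promoters suggest a variant of a mirabilis mosaic virus-derived promoter in which a cis-regulatory element has been moved to a different position. The record does not spell this out, however, nor does it define the "C-CRE" element or state the part's Phytobrick position or overhangs. The plasmid has no plant selection marker, reporter or T-DNA elements. It serves purely as a storage and donor vector from which the part can be released and assembled into higher-level transcriptional units, for example to test how the arrangement of regulatory elements affects promoter activity in plants.
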