Addgene plasmid #154481: pEPYC0CM0099
Purpose: Phytobricks Level 0 part
Depositing lab: Nicola Patron. Depositing organization: Earlham Institute. Publication: Rational design of minimal synthetic promoters for plants. Cai YM, Kallam K, Tidd H, Gendarini G, Salzman A, Patron NJ. Nucleic Acids Res. 2020 Aug 28. pii: 5897334. doi: 10.1093/nar/gkaa682. PubMed 32856047.
Backbone
  Vector backbone: pUAP1
  Vector type: Synthetic Biology
Growth in bacteria
  Bacterial resistance: Chloramphenicol, 25 μg/mL
  Growth temperature: 37°C
  Growth strain: NEB Stable
  Copy number: High Copy
Gene/Insert
  Gene/Insert name: MMV (C-CRE relocated)
  Species: Synthetic
  Cloning method: Restriction Enzyme; 5′ cloning site BpiI (destroyed during cloning); 3′ cloning site BpiI (destroyed during cloning)
Terms and licenses: Academic/Nonprofit Terms; Industry Terms: Not Available to Industry
Depositor comments: Please visit https://www.biorxiv.org/content/10.1101/2020.05.14.095406v1 for bioRxiv preprint.
How to cite: pEPYC0CM0099 was a gift from Nicola Patron (Addgene plasmid # 154481 ; http://n2t.net/addgene:154481 ; RRID:Addgene_154481)
